>Addgene plasmid #180275 | pCasper-pNos-MCP-mCherry | addgene full sequence | sequence record 357915 | Addgene NGS Result
TTATCTACACGACGGGGAGTCAGGCAACTATGGATGAACGAAATAGACAGATCGCTGAGATAGGTGCCTC
ACTGATTAAGCATTGGTAACTGTCAGACCAAGTTTACTCATATATACTTTAGATTGATTTAAAACTTCAT
TTTTAATTTAAAAGGATCTAGGTGAAGATCCTTTTTGATAATCTCATGACCAAAATCCCTTAACGTGAGT
TTTCGTTCCACTGAGCGTCAGACCCCGTAGAAAAGATCAAAGGATCTTCTTGAGATCCTTTTTTTCTGCG
CGTAATCTGCTGCTTGCAAACAAAAAAACCACCGCTACCAGCGGTGGTTTGTTTGCCGGATCAAGAGCTA
CCAACTCTTTTTCCGAAGGTAACTGGCTTCAGCAGAGCGCAGATACCAAATACTGTTCTTCTAGTGTAGC
CGTAGTTAGGCCACCACTTCAAGAACTCTGTAGCACCGCCTACATACCTCGCTCTGCTAATCCTGTTACC
AGTGGCTGCTGCCAGTGGCGATAAGTCGTGTCTTACCGGGTTGGACTCAAGACGATAGTTACCGGATAAG
GCGCAGCGGTCGGGCTGAACGGGGGGTTCGTGCACACAGCCCAGCTTGGAGCGAACGACCTACACCGAAC
TGAGATACCTACAGCGTGAGCTATGAGAAAGCGCCACGCTTCCCGAAGGGAGAAAGGCGGACAGGTATCC
GGTAAGCGGCAGGGTCGGAACAGGAGAGCGCACGAGGGAGCTTCCAGGGGGAAACGCCTGGTATCTTTAT
AGTCCTGTCGGGTTTCGCCACCTCTGACTTGAGCGTCGATTTTTGTGATGCTCGTCAGGGGGGCGGAGCC
TATGGAAAAACGCCTTCTTCTTGAACTCGGGCTCGGTGCCAGTATACCTCAAATGGTTGTCGTACCTCTC
ATGGTTCCGTTACGCCAACGAGGGTCTGCTGATTAACCAATGGGCGGACGTGGAGCCGGGCGAAATTAGC
TGCACATCGTCGAACACCACGTGCCCCAGTTCGGGCAAGGTCATCCTGGAGACGCTTAACTTCTCCGCCG
CCGATCTGCCGCTGGACTACGTGGGTCTGGCCCATGATGAAATAACATAAGGTGGTCCCGTCGATAGCCG
AAGCTTACCGAAGTATACACTTAAATTCAGTGCACGTTTGCTTGTTGAGAGGAAAGGTTGTGTGCGGACG
AATTTTTTTTTGAAAACATTAACCCTTACGTGGAATAAAAAAAAATGAAATATTGCAAATTTTGCTGCAA
AGCTGTGACTGGAGTAAAATTAATTCACGTGCCGAAGTGTGCTATTAAGAGAAAATTGTGGGAGCAGAGC
CTTGGGTGCAGCCTTGGTGAAAACTCCCAAATTTGTGATACCCACTTTAATGATTCGCAGTGGAAGGCTG
CACCTGCAAAAGGTCAGACATTTAAAAGGAGGCGACTCAACGCAGATGCCGTACCTAGTAAAGTGATAGA
GCCTGAACCAGAAAAGATAAAAGAAGGCTATACCAGTGGGAGTACACAAACAGAGTAAGTTTGAATAGTA
AAAAAAATCATTTATGTAAACAATAACGTGACTGTGCGTTAGGTCCTGTTCATTGTTTAATGAAAATAAG
AGCTTGAGGGAAAAAATTCGTACTTTGGAGTACGAAATGCGTCGTTTAGAGCAGCAGCCGAATTAATTCT
AGTTCCAGTGAAATCCAAGCATTTTCTAAATTAAATGTATTCTTATTATTATAGTTGTTATTTTTGATAT
ATATAAACAACACTATTATGCCCACCATTTTTTTGAGATGCATCTACACAAGGAACAAACACTGGATGTC
ACTTTCAGTTCAAATTGTAACGCTAATCACTCCGAACAGGTCACAAAAAATTACCTTAAAAAGTCATAAT
ATTAAATTAGAATAAATATAGCTGTGAGGGAAATATATACAAATATATTGGAGCAAATAAATTGTACATA
CAAATATTTATTACTAATTTCTATTGAGACGAAATGAACCACTCGGAACCATTTGAGCGAACCGAATCGC
GCGGAACTAACGACAGTCGCTCCAAGGTCGTCGAACAAAAGGTGAATGTGTTGCGGAGAGCGGGTGGGAG
ACAGCGAAAGAGCAACTACGAAACGTGGTGTGGTGGAGGTGAATTATGAAGAGGGCGCGCGATTTGAAAA
GTATGTATATAAAAAATATATCCCGGTGTTTTATGTAGCGATAAACGAGTTTTTGATGTAAGGTATGCAG
GTGTGTAAGTCTTTTGGTTAGAAGACAAATCCAAAGTCTACTTGTGGGGATGTTCGAAGGGGAAATACTT
GTATTCTATAGGTCATATCTTGTTTTTATTGGCACAAATATAATTACATTAGCTTTTTGAGGGGGCAATA
AACAGTAAACACGATGGTAATAATGGTAAAAAAAAAAAACAAGCAGTTATTTCGGATATATGTCGGCTAC
TCCTTGCGTCGGGCCCGAAGTCTTAGAGCCAGATATGCGAGCACCCGGAAGCTCACGATGAGAATGGCCA
GACCCACGTAGTCCAGCGGCAGATCGGCGGCGGAGAAGTTAAGCGTCTCCAGGATGACCTTGCCCGAACT
GGGGCACGTGGTGTTCGACGATGTGCAGCTAATTTCGCCCGGCTCCACGTCCGCCCATTGGTTAATCAGC
AGACCCTCGTTGGCGTAACGGAACCATGAGAGGTACGACAACCATTTGAGGTATACTGGCACCGAGCCCG
AGTTCAAGAAGAAGCCGCCAAAGAGCAGGAATGGTATGATAACCGGCGGACCCACAGACAGCGCCATCGA
GGTCGAGGAGCTGGCGCAGGATATTAGATATCCGAAGGACGTTGACACATTGGCCACCAGAGTGACCAGC
GCCAGGCAGTTGAAGAAGTGCAGCACTCCGGCCCGCAGTCCGATCATCGGATAGGCAATCGCCGTGAAGA
CCAGTGGCACTGTGAGAAAAAGCGGCAATTCGGCAATCGTTTTGCCCAGAAAGTATGTGTCACAGCGATA
AAGTCGACTTCGGGCCTCCCTCATAAAAACTGGCAGCTCTGAGGTGAACACCTAAATCGAATCGATTCAT
TAGAAAGTTAGTAAATTATTGAAATGCAAATGTATTCTAAACATGACTTACATTTATCGTGGCAAAGACG
TTTTGAAAGGTCATGTTGGTCAGGAAGAGGAAGATGGCTCCGTTGATATTCATCACACCCACTTGCGTGA
GTTGTTGGCCCAAAAAGATGAGGCCAATCAAGATGGCAACCATCTGCAAATTAAAATGTTACTCGCATCT
CATTAATATTCGCGAGTTAAATGAAATTTATTTATCTTCTGCAAAACTATAAACTATACATCTCATTGAA
AAAAACTAAGAAGGGTGTGGAATCAGGCAATTCTATCTAAAATCTAGCGAATTTGTTTCCAAGAATTGTA
AGCGTTATATCATTTGTTTCCACTGGAACCACTCACCGTTGTCTGAATAAGTCGCACTTTTACGAGGAGT
GGTTCCTTGAGCACCGACAGCCAGGATCGCCACAGGACCGCCCGGAACTGCATGAACCAGGTGGCCTTGT
AGGTGTACCCATTCTCCGGCTGCTCCAGTGGCTTCTCCAGATTTTTGGTGGCCAACAACTGCTCCATATC
CCGGGCTACTTTGCTAATGGCAAAATTGTCGCATATCTTGGCGATCCGATCACGGGACTCGATCTCCCGT
CCGGGCACAACGGCCAACACCTGTACGTAAAAGTCCGCCGGATTGTAGTTGGTAGGACACTGGGCACCCA
CGCTGGATAGGAGTTGAGATGTTATGTAATACTAGATACCCTTAATAAACACATCGAACTCACTAGGAAA
AGAAGTCGACGGCTTCGCTGGGAGTGCCCAAGAAAGCTACCCTGCCCTCGGCCATCAGAAGGATCTTGTC
AAAGAGCTCAAACAGCTCGGAAGACGGCTGATGAATGGTCAGGATGACGGTCTTGCCCTTCTGCGACAGC
TTCTTCAGCACCTGGACGACGCTGTGGGCGGTAAAGGAGTCCAGTCCGGAGGTGGGCTCATCGCAGATCA
GAAGCGGCGGATCGGTTAGAGCCTCGGAGGCGAATGCCAGACGCTTCCTTTCTCCGCCGGACAGACCTTT
CACCCTGCCGGGCACACCGATGATCGTGTGCTGACATTTGCTGAGCGAAAGCTCCTGGATCACCTGATCC
ACGCGGGCCACTCGCTGCCGATAGGTCAGATGTCGTGGCATCCGCACCATGGCTTGGAAAATCAGGTGTT
CCCTGGCCGTTAGGGAGCCGATAAAGAGGTCATCCTGCTGGACATAGGCGCACCTGGCCTGCATCTCCTT
GGCGTCCACAGGTTGGCCATTGAGCAGTCGCATCCCGGATGGCGATACTTGGATGCCCTGCGGCGATCGA
AAGGCAAGGGCATTCAGCAGGGTCGTCTTTCCGGCACCGGAACTGCCCATCACGGCCAAAAGTTCGCCCG
GATAGGCCACGCCGCAAACTGAGTTTCAAATTGGTAATTGGACCCTTTATTAAGATTTCACACAGATCAG
CCGACTGCGAATAGAAACTCACCGTTCTTGAGCAAATGTTTCCTGGGCGCCGGTATGTGTCGCTCGTTGC
AGAATAGTCCGCGTGTCCGGTTGACCAGCTGCCGCCATCCGGAGCCCGGCTGATTGACCGCCCCAAAGAT
GTCCATATTGTGCCAGGCATAGGTGAGGTTCTCGGCTAGTTGGCCGCTCCCTGAACCGGAGTCCTCCGGC
GGACTGGGTGGCCGGAGCGTGCCGTAGTTTTTGGCCTGCCCGAAGCCCTGGTTAATGCAGCTCTGCGAAG
CCGCTCCGCTGTCACCCTGCAATGATAGGGGATCTCAAATATCAACTACAAGCGTTATGCTCATCTAACC
CCGAACAAAAAGTACCCCGAAGTATCCTACGAAGTAGGTTTATACTTTTATTTATTTTTTGTGCATCTAG
GATCAGCTTAAAATATCTGGTTGTTATATTTTTTGTAAAAAAGAATATAGTCGAAAATGAATGCCTTTAG
ATGTCTTGATCATGATATGATCTCAAAAATTGTCTTATATAGCGAGAACAGCTACCAGAATAATCTGTTT
CGTGTCACTATTTGTTTGTGCAATTGCGGTTTGGGATTTTTGTGGGTCGCAGTTCTCACGCCGCAGACAA
TTTGATGTTGCAATCGCAGTTCCTATAGATCAAGTGAACTTAAGATGTATGCACATGTACTACTCACATT
GTTCAGATGCTCGGCAGATGGGTGTTTGCTGCCTCCGCGAATTAATAGCTCCTGATCCTCTTGGCCCATT
GCCGGGATTTTTCACACTTTCCCCTGCTTACCCACCCAAAACCAATCACCACCCCAATCACTCAAAAAAC
AAACAAAAATAAGAAGCGAGAGGAGTTTTGGCACAGCACTTTGTGTTTAATTGATGGCGTAAACCGCTTG
GAGCTTCGTCACGAAACCGCTGACAAAATGCAACTGAAGGCGGACATTGACGCTACGTAACGCTACAAAC
GGTGGCGAAAGAGATAGCGGACGCAGCGGCGAAAGAGACGGCGATATTTCTGTGGACAGAGAAGGAGGCA
AACAGCGCTGACTTTGAGTGGAATGTCATTTTGAGTGAGAGGTAATCGAAAGAACCTGGTACATCAAATA
CCCTTGGATCGAAGTAAATTTAAAACTGATCAGATAAGTTCAATGATATCCAGTGCAGTAAAAAAAAAAA
ATGTTTTTTTTATCTACTTTCCGCAAAAATGGGTTTTATTAACTTACATACATACTAGAATTCGGTACCC
GGGGATCTCGAGGTCGACGGTATCGATAAGCTTCGACCGTTTTAACCTCGAAATATGCACATGTAAGGAC
GGATGTGAGCGAACGCCAGTGATGACCGGGATCAGAGGTAACCTACCATGGTGGGGATTAGGTGACCGTT
CGCAGGTAGTTTGATCGGAGCGAATGTTCGGGGGGTCTGGCGTCAGAGGCTCTAAACTTTATGTAATTCC
TGCCGCGAAACACGCACGTATCAAGCAGTCAGCTGTTCTCTTCGTTCAGCGCGCGCCGGTGTTGCAAAAC
GAGCGCTCTTCGCCGGCGGTGGCTCGTGCGATAGTTCGTTTTGTCGGTAATCCGATGTTGCCGCGCCGAT
ATCATGTGATGTTGTCACAGTGCGCGAAATTCGAATGGTGGTGTGCAGTGATTGTGTTGTGACGGCGAGT
GGCGCGTGTGGGTGCTTAGTTTTGGGAGATGTTTTCGTATTTTTTTGTTGATAACTCAGGCTTTGTTGCT
GTGTTGTAGTACTATTTTCCATTGCGCGGTGTCCAGCTTTTAATTAGTGGCACATATTCTTAGCAAGTAA
AAATTATTTTGCATACTATTAAATTTCTTATAAATTATTTTCTAAAATTAAGTTTACCTTTTCAATTTTA
CTAAAAATATCGATATATTTATTATCGCTGGAAAACTACATTATTCCACCTCTAAGCAAGAACCGTTAGT
TGGCGCGTAGCTTTACCACAAAATTCCTGGAATTGCCGTACGCTTCGCAGTTGTTTCAAGTTGTCTAAGG
GACATACGATTTTTTTTGCCTCTGCGTCACGATTTTAACCCAAAAGCGAGTTTAGTTACATGTACATTAT
TATTAGATAAAGAAGTATCGCGAATACTTCAGTTGAATAAACTGTGCTTGGTTTTTGGGTGAGGATTTGT
GGAAAGTAGAGTGCGCGATAACCGTAACTTTCGACCCGGATTTTCCATAGATCATGCATCACCATGGCTT
CTAACTTTACTCAGTTCGTTCTCGTCGACAATGGCGGAACTGGCGACGTGACTGTCGCCCCAAGCAACTT
CGCTAACGGGATCGCTGAATGGATCAGCTCTAACTCGCGTTCACAGGCTTACAAAGTAACCTGTAGCGTT
CGTCAGAGCTCTGCGCAGAATCGCAAATACACCATCAAAGTCGAGGTGCCTAAAGGCGCCTGGCGTTCGT
ACTTAAATATGGAACTAACCATTCCAATTTTCGCCACGAATTCCGACTGCGAGCTTATTGTTAAGGCAAT
GCAAGGTCTCCTAAAAGATGGAAACCCGATTCCCTCAGCAATCGCAGCAAACTCCGGCATCTACGCGGCC
GCTGTGAGCAAGGGCGAGGAGGATAACATGGCCATCATCAAGGAGTTCATGCGCTTCAAGGTGCACATGG
AGGGCTCCGTGAACGGCCACGAGTTCGAGATCGAGGGCGAGGGCGAGGGCCGCCCCTACGAGGGCACCCA
GACCGCCAAGCTGAAGGTGACCAAGGGTGGCCCCCTGCCCTTCGCCTGGGACATCCTGTCCCCTCAGTTC
ATGTACGGCTCCAAGGCCTACGTGAAGCACCCCGCCGACATCCCCGACTACTTGAAGCTGTCCTTCCCCG
AGGGCTTCAAGTGGGAGCGCGTGATGAACTTCGAGGACGGCGGCGTGGTGACCGTGACCCAGGACTCCTC
CCTGCAGGACGGCGAGTTCATCTACAAGGTGAAGCTGCGCGGCACCAACTTCCCCTCCGACGGCCCCGTA
ATGCAGAAGAAGACCATGGGCTGGGAGGCCTCCTCCGAGCGGATGTACCCCGAGGACGGCGCCCTGAAGG
GCGAGATCAAGCAGAGGCTGAAGCTGAAGGACGGCGGCCACTACGACGCTGAGGTCAAGACCACCTACAA
GGCCAAGAAGCCCGTGCAGCTGCCCGGCGCCTACAACGTCAACATCAAGTTGGACATCACCTCCCACAAC
GAGGACTACACCATCGTGGAACAGTACGAACGCGCCGAGGGCCGCCACTCCACCGGCGGCATGGACGAGC
TGTACAAGTAAACCGGCACACTAAGCGTCGCGCCACTTCAACGCTCGATGGGAGCGTCATTGGTGGGCGG
GGTAACCGTCGAAATCAGTGTTTACGCTTCCAATCGCAACAAAAAATTCACTGCAACACTGAAAAGCATA
CGAAAACGATGAAGATTGTACGAGAAACCATAAAGTATTTTATCCACAAAGACACGTATAGCAGAAAAGC
CAAGTTAACTCGGCGATAAGTTGTGTACACAAGAATAAAATCGGCCAGATTCAGTGTTGTCAGAAATAAG
AAAACCCCACTATGTTTTTCTTTGCCTTTTCTTTCTCCCAGCGATCATTCATTTCGTGGTGAAAGAACGG
GGTCATTGCACGGAGTTTCGACTGCGGGAAAGCAGAGCTGCCGTTCACTTCGTCTATAATTAGCGCTTTC
TATTTTCCCCGATTCGGGCCGCTGCTGCGCTTTTCCGCCTGCTGTTTGTGGCAAGTGTAGCAGCAGGCTG
TGCACGCAGTGTGGCATGCACTTGGCTTTCCACCGTTGGTATCGATTCTCTGGGACGATGAGTCATTCCT
TTCGGGGCCACAGCATAATCGTTGCCAGCTCACCGAAATGGTGACTTCATTTCTTAACTGCCGTCAAGCA
TGCGATTGTACATACATACATATTTATATATGTACATATTTATGTGACTATGGTAGGTCGATATAATAGC
AATCAACGCAAGCAAATGTGTCAGTCCTGCTTACAGGAACGATTCTATTTAGTAATTTTCGTTGTATAAA
GTAATTATGTATGTATGTAAGCCCCATAAATCTGAAACAATTAGGCAAAACCATGCGAAGCTTGGCACTG
GCCGTCGTTTTACAACGTCGTGACTGGGAAAACCCTGGCGTTACCCAACTTAATCGCCTTGCAGCACATC
CCCCTTTCGCCAGCTGGCGTAATAGCGAAGAGGCCCGCACCGATCGCCCTTCCCAACAGTTGCGCAGCCT
GAATGGCGAATGGCGCCTGATGCGGTATTTTCTCCTTACGCATCTGTGCGGTATTTCACACCGCATATGG
TGCACTCTCAGTACAATCTGCTCTGATGCCGCATAGTTAAGCCAGCCCCGACACCCGCCAACACCCGCTG
ACGCGCCCTGACGGGCTTGTCTGCTCCCGGCATCCGCTTACAGACAAGCTGTGACCGTCTCCGGGAGCTG
CATGTGTCAGAGGTTTTCACCGTCATCACCGAAACGCGCGAGACGAAAGGGCCTCGTGATACGCCTATTT
TTATAGGTTAATGTCATGATAATAATGGTTTCTTAGACAACTCGAGGCCTCGAGGTCGACCTGCAGCCAA
GCTTTGCGTACTCGCAAATTATTAAAAATAAAACTTTAAAAATAATTTCGTCTAATTAATATTATGAGTT
AATTCAAACCCCACGGACATGCTAAGGGTTAATCAACAATCATATCGCTGTCTCACTCAGACTCAATACG
ACACTCAGAATACTATTCCTTTCACTCGCACTTATTGCAAGCATACGTTAAGTGGATGTCTCTTGCCGAC
GGGACCACCTTATGTTATTTCATCATGGTCTGGCCATTCTCATCGTGAGCTTCCGGGTGCTCGCATATCT
GGCTCTAAGACTTCGGGCCCGACGCAAGGAGTAGCCGACATATATCCGAAATAACTGCTTGTTTTTTTTT
TTTACCATTATTACCATCGTGTTTACTGTTTATTGCCCCCTCAAAAAGCTAATGTAATTATATTTGTGCC
AATAAAAACAAGATATGACCTATAGAATACAAGTATTTCCCCTTCGAACATCCCCACAAGTAGACTTTGG
ATTTGTCTTCTAACCAAAAGACTTACACACCTGCATACCTTACATCAAAAACTCGTTTATCGCTACATAA
AACACCGGGATATATTTTTTATATACATACTTTTCAAATCGCGCGCCCTCTTCATAATTCACCTCCACCA
CACCACGTTTCGTAGTTGCTCTTTCGCTGTCTCCCACCCGCTCTCCGCAACACATTCACCTTTTGTTCGA
CGACCTTGGAGCGACTGTCGTTAGTTCCGCGCGATTCGGTGCGGTATTTCACACCGCATATGGTGCACTC
TCAGTACAATCTGCTCTGATGCCGCATAGTTAAGCCAGCCCCGACACCCGCCAACACCCGCTGACGCGCC
CTGACGGGCTTGTCTGCTCCCGGCATCCGCTTACAGACAAGCTGTGACCGTCTCCGGGAGCTGCATGTGT
CAGAGGTTTTCACCGTCATCACCGAAACGCGCGAGACGAAAGGGCCTCGTGATACGCCTATTTTTATAGG
TTAATGTCATGATAATAATGGTTTCTTAGACGTCAGGTGGCACTTTTCGGGGAAATGTGCGCGGAACCCC
TATTTGTTTATTTTTCTAAATACATTCAAATATGTATCCGCTCATGAGACAATAACCCTGATAAATGCTT
CAATAATATTGAAAAAGGAAGAGTATGAGTATTCAACATTTCCGTGTCGCCCTTATTCCCTTTTTTGCGG
CATTTTGCCTTCCTGTTTTTGCTCACCCAGAAACGCTGGTGAAAGTAAAAGATGCTGAAGATCAGTTGGG
TGCACGAGTGGGTTACATCGAACTGGATCTCAACAGCGGTAAGATCCTTGAGAGTTTTCGCCCCGAAGAA
CGTTTTCCAATGATGAGCACTTTTAAAGTTCTGCTATGTGGCGCGGTATTATCCCGTATTGACGCCGGGC
AAGAGCAACTCGGTCGCCGCATACACTATTCTCAGAATGACTTGGTTGAGTACTCACCAGTCACAGAAAA
GCATCTTACGGATGGCATGACAGTAAGAGAATTATGCAGTGCTGCCATAACCATGAGTGATAACACTGCG
GCCAACTTACTTCTGACAACGATCGGAGGACCGAAGGAGCTAACCGCTTTTTTGCACAACATGGGGGATC
ATGTAACTCGCCTTGATCGTTGGGAACCGGAGCTGAATGAAGCCATACCAAACGACGAGCGTGACACCAC
GATGCCTGTAGCAATGGCAACAACGTTGCGCAAACTATTAACTGGCGAACTACTTACTCTAGCTTCCCGG
CAACAATTAATAGACTGGATGGAGGCGGATAAAGTTGCAGGACCACTTCTGCGCTCGGCCCTTCCGGCTG
GCTGGTTTATTGCTGATAAATCTGGAGCCGGTGAGCGTGGGTCTCGCGGTATCATTGCAGCACTGGGGCC
AGATGGTAAGCCCTCCCGTATCGTAG
Features (pLannotate 1.2.2; 16 found; start..end, strand, type, name):
    260..848     +  rep_origin     ori: high-copy-number ColE1/pMB1/pBR322/pUC origin of replication
    854..1082    +  CDS            mini-white (fragment): Drosophila white gene eye color pigment; white; This is a modified version of the white gene lacking part of the first intron.
   1083..1668    +  misc_feature   P element 5' end: No description available
   1679..5798    -  gene           mini-white: white; This modified version of the white gene lacks part of the first intron.
   5817..5843    -  misc_feature   MCS (fragment): pBluescript multiple cloning site
   6784..7134    +  CDS            CAPSD_BPMS2 (fragment): Experimental evidence at protein level: Swiss-Prot protein existence level 1. Acts as a translational repressor of viral replicase synthesis late in infection. This latter function is the result of capsid protein interaction with an RNA hairpin which contains the replicase ribosome-binding site. From Escherichia phage MS2 (Bacteriophage MS2).
   7144..7850    +  CDS            mCherry (fragment): monomeric derivative of DsRed fluorescent protein (Shaner et al., 2004) mammalian codon-optimized
   8676..8830    +  CDS            lacZα (fragment): LacZα fragment of β-galactosidase; lacZ fragment
   8836..8935    -  misc_feature   bom (fragment): basis of mobility region from pBR322
   9037..9072    -  CDS            rop (fragment): Rop protein, which maintains plasmids at low copy number; rop
   9175..9407    +  misc_feature   P element 3' end: P element 3' end
   9407..9910    +  gene           mini-white (fragment): white; This modified version of the white gene lacks part of the first intron.
   9909..9978    -  misc_feature   bom (fragment): basis of mobility region from pBR322
  10080..10115   -  CDS            rop (fragment): Rop protein, which maintains plasmids at low copy number; rop
  10210..10314   +  promoter       AmpR promoter: bla
  10315..89      +  CDS            AmpR (across the origin): β-lactamase; bla; confers resistance to ampicillin, carbenicillin, and related antibiotics
