[The description below was written by a language model from this plasmid's Addgene catalogue record and pLannotate feature annotations shown in this document.]
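Description:
pCasper-pNos-MCP-mCherry is a Drosophila P-element transformation vector built on the pCasper backbone and catalogued as an insect expression plasmid of about 11.1 kb. In bacteria it is maintained through a high-copy ColE1/pUC-type origin and selected with ampicillin via the β-lactamase gene and its native promoter. The fly-specific portion is bounded by the P element 5' and 3' ends, which allow transposase-mediated integration of the intervening DNA into the germline genome. It also carries the mini-white gene, a shortened version of white lacking part of its first intron. Mini-white restores eye pigmentation in a white mutant background, so it serves as the visible marker for identifying transformants. The annotation also picks up short fragments of mini-white, lacZα, bom, rop and a pBluescript polylinker, which appear to be backbone remnants rather than functional parts.

The payload is a fusion of the bacteriophage MS2 coat protein (MCP) to mCherry at its C terminus, with the two coding regions annotated directly adjacent on the same strand. According to the catalogue entry, expression is driven by the nanos promoter, a maternal driver that loads the protein into the early embryo. The promoter itself was not annotated in the feature table, though an unannotated stretch lies upstream of the MCP coding sequence. Any 3' regulatory sequence downstream of mCherry is likewise unlabelled.

MCP binds a specific RNA hairpin, so maternally supplied MCP-mCherry accumulates on transcripts from reporter genes engineered with MS2 stem-loops. This produces red fluorescent spots at active transcription sites. The associated study used live imaging of this kind to measure transcription initiation, elongation and cleavage in single cells of the fly embryo.
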