Addgene plasmid #180275: pCasper-pNos-MCP-mCherry
Purpose: to epress MCP-mCherry fusion protein in the early fly embryos (driven by maternal nanos driver)
Depositing lab: Hernan Garcia. Depositing organization: University of California, Berkeley. Publication: Real-time single-cell characterization of the eukaryotic transcription cycle reveals correlations between RNA initiation, elongation, and cleavage. Liu J, Hansen D, Eck E, Kim YJ, Turner M, Alamos S, Garcia HG. PLoS Comput Biol. 2021 May 18;17(5):e1008999. doi: 10.1371/journal.pcbi.1008999. eCollection 2021 May. PubMed 34003867.
Backbone
  Vector backbone: pCasper
  Backbone size w/o insert (bp): 7000
  Total vector size (bp): 11104
  Vector type: Insect Expression
Growth in bacteria
  Bacterial resistance: Ampicillin, 100 μg/mL
  Growth temperature: 37°C
  Growth strain: DH5alpha
  Copy number: High Copy
Gene/Insert
  Gene/Insert name: MCP-mCherry (alt name: MCP-mCherry)
  Insert size (bp): 2700
  Promoter: nanos
  Tag / fusion protein: mCherry (C terminal on insert)
  Cloning method: Gibson Cloning
  Sequencing primers: 5′ GAATACTTCAGTTGAATAAACTGTGCTTG; 3′ GCCACTTCAACGCTCGATGG
Terms and licenses: Academic/Nonprofit Terms; Industry Terms: Not Available to Industry
How to cite: pCasper-pNos-MCP-mCherry was a gift from Hernan Garcia (Addgene plasmid # 180275 ; http://n2t.net/addgene:180275 ; RRID:Addgene_180275)
